>Addgene plasmid #213517 | KU70-eGFP | addgene full sequence | sequence record 422356 | Addgene NGS Result
GACGGATCGGGAGATCTCCCGATCCCCTATGGTGCACTCTCAGTACAATCTGCTCTGATGCCGCATAGTT
AAGCCAGTATCTGCTCCCTGCTTGTGTGTTGGAGGTCGCTGAGTAGTGCGCGAGCAAAATTTAAGCTACA
ACAAGGCAAGGCTTGACCGACAATTGCATGAAGAATCTGCTTAGGGTTAGGCGTTTTGCGCTGCTTCGCG
ATGTACGGGCCAGATATACGCGTTGACATTGATTATTGACTAGTTATTAATAGTAATCAATTACGGGGTC
ATTAGTTCATAGCCCATATATGGAGTTCCGCGTTACATAACTTACGGTAAATGGCCCGCCTGGCTGACCG
CCCAACGACCCCCGCCCATTGACGTCAATAATGACGTATGTTCCCATAGTAACGCCAATAGGGACTTTCC
ATTGACGTCAATGGGTGGAGTATTTACGGTAAACTGCCCACTTGGCAGTACATCAAGTGTATCATATGCC
AAGTACGCCCCCTATTGACGTCAATGACGGTAAATGGCCCGCCTGGCATTATGCCCAGTACATGACCTTA
TGGGACTTTCCTACTTGGCAGTACATCTACGTATTAGTCATCGCTATTACCATGGTGATGCGGTTTTGGC
AGTACATCAATGGGCGTGGATAGCGGTTTGACTCACGGGGATTTCCAAGTCTCCACCCCATTGACGTCAA
TGGGAGTTTGTTTTGGCACCAAAATCAACGGGACTTTCCAAAATGTCGTAACAACTCCGCCCCATTGACG
CAAATGGGCGGTAGGCGTGTACGGTGGGAGGTCTATATAAGCAGAGCTCTCTGGCTAACTAGAGAACCCA
CTGCTTACTGGCTTATCGAAATTAATACGACTCACTATAGGGAGACCCAAGCTGGCTAGCGCCACC
[1827 nt withheld, positions 907-2733]
ATGCTTAAGGGAGGTGGATCTGGAGGTGGATCTGGAGGTGGATCTGGAGGTGGATCTCCCAAGAAGAAGA
GGAAGGTGGGAGGTTCTACCGGTATGGTGAGCAAGGGCGAGGAGCTGTTCACCGGGGTGGTGCCCATCCT
GGTCGAGCTGGACGGCGACGTAAACGGCCACAAGTTCAGCGTGTCCGGCGAGGGCGAGGGCGATGCCACC
TACGGCAAGCTGACCCTGAAGTTCATCTGCACCACCGGCAAGCTGCCCGTGCCCTGGCCCACCCTCGTGA
CCACCCTGACCTACGGCGTGCAGTGCTTCAGCCGCTACCCCGACCACATGAAGCAGCACGACTTCTTCAA
GTCCGCCATGCCCGAAGGCTACGTCCAGGAGCGCACCATCTTCTTCAAGGACGACGGCAACTACAAGACC
CGCGCCGAGGTGAAGTTCGAGGGCGACACCCTGGTGAACCGCATCGAGCTGAAGGGCATCGACTTCAAGG
AGGACGGCAACATCCTGGGGCACAAGCTGGAGTACAACTACAACAGCCACAACGTCTATATCATGGCCGA
CAAGCAGAAGAACGGCATCAAGGTGAACTTCAAGATCCGCCACAACATCGAGGACGGCAGCGTGCAGCTC
GCCGACCACTACCAGCAGAACACCCCCATCGGCGACGGCCCCGTGCTGCTGCCCGACAACCACTACCTGA
GCACCCAGTCCGCCCTGAGCAAAGACCCCAACGAGAAGCGCGATCACATGGTCCTGCTGGAGTTCGTGAC
CGCCGCCGGGATCACTCTCGGCATGGACGAGCTGTACAAGGGAGGTTCTGTTAACTGACTCGAGTCTAGA
GGGCCCGTTTAAACCCGCTGATCAGCCTCGACTGTGCCTTCTAGTTGCCAGCCATCTGTTGTTTGCCCCT
CCCCCGTGCCTTCCTTGACCCTGGAAGGTGCCACTCCCACTGTCCTTTCCTAATAAAATGAGGAAATTGC
ATCGCATTGTCTGAGTAGGTGTCATTCTATTCTGGGGGGTGGGGTGGGGCAGGACAGCAAGGGGGAGGAT
TGGGAAGACAATAGCAGGCATGCTGGGGATGCGGTGGGCTCTATGGCTTCTGAGGCGGAAAGAACCAGCT
GGGGCTCTAGGGGGTATCCCC
[124 nt withheld, positions 3875-3998]
C
[91 nt withheld, positions 4000-4090]
A
[49 nt withheld, positions 4092-4140]
CCTTTGACGTTGGAGTCCACGTTCTTT
[37 nt withheld, positions 4168-4204]
ACCCTATCTCGGTCTATTCTTTTGATTTATAAGGGATTTTGCCGATTTCGGCCTATTGGTTAAAAAATGA
GCTGATTTAACAAAAATTTAACGCGAATTAATTCTGTGGAATGTGTGTCAGTTAGGGTGTGGAAAGTCCC
CAGGCTCCCCAGCAGGCAGAAGTATGCAAAGCATGCATCTCAATTAGTCAGCAACCAGGTGTGGAAAGTC
CCCAGGCTCCCCAGCAGGCAGAAGTATGCAAAGCATGCATCTCAATTAGTCAGCAACCATAGTCCCGCCC
CTAACTCCGCCCATCCCGCCCCTAACTCCGCCCAGTTCCGCCCATTCTCCGCCCCATGGCTGACTAATTT
TTTTTATTTATGCAGAGGCCGAGGCCGCCTCTGCCTCTGAGCTATTCCAGAAGTAGTGAGGAGGCTTTTT
TGGAGGCCTAGGCTTTTGCAAAAAGCTCCCGGGAGCTTGTATATCCATTTTCGGATCTGATCAAGAGACA
GGATGAGGATCGTTTCGCATGATTGAACAAGATGGATTGCACGCAGGTTCTCCGGCCGCTTGGGTGGAGA
GGCTATTCGGCTATGACTGGGCACAACAGACAATCGGCTGCTCTGATGCCGCCGTGTTCCGGCTGTCAGC
GCAGGGGCGCCCGGTTCTTTTTGTCAAGACCGACCTGTCCGGTGCCCTGAATGAACTGCAGGACGAGGCA
GCGCGGCTATCGTGGCTGGCCACGACGGGCGTTCCTTGCGCAGCTGTGCTCGACGTTGTCACTGAAGCGG
GAAGGGACTGGCTGCTATTGGGCGAAGTGCCGGGGCAGGATCTCCTGTCATCTCACCTTGCTCCTGCCGA
GAAAGTATCCATCATGGCTGATGCAATGCGGCGGCTGCATACGCTTGATCCGGCTACCTGCCCATTCGAC
CACCAAGCGAAACATCGCATCGAGCGAGCACGTACTCGGATGGAAGCCGGTCTTGTCGATCAGGATGATC
TGGACGAAGAGCATCAGGGGCTCGCGCCAGCCGAACTGTTCGCCAGGCTCAAGGCGCGCATGCCCGACGG
CGAGGATCTCGTCGTGACCCATGGCGATGCCTGCTTGCCGAATATCATGGTGGAAAATGGCCGCTTTTCT
GGATTCATCGACTGTGGCCGGCTGGGTGTGGCGGACCGCTATCAGGACATAGCGTTGGCTACCCGTGATA
TTGCTGAAGAGCTTGGCGGCGAATGGGCTGACCGCTTCCTCGTGCTTTACGGTATCGCCGCTCCCGATTC
GCAGCGCATCGCCTTCTATCGCCTTCTTGACGAGTTCTTCTGAGCGGGACTCTGGGGTTCGAAATGACCG
ACCAAGCGACGCCCAACCTGCCATCACGAGATTTCGATTCCACCGCCGCCTTCTATGAAAGGTTGGGCTT
CGGAATCGTTTTCCGGGACGCCGGCTGGATGATCCTCCAGCGCGGGGATCTCATGCTGGAGTTCTTCGCC
CACCCCAACTTGTTTATTGCAGCTTATAATGGTTACAAATAAAGCAATAGCATCACAAATTTCACAAATA
AAGCATTTTTTTCACTGCATTCTAGTTGTGGTTTGTCCAAACTCATCAATGTATCTTATCATGTCTGTAT
ACCGTCGACCTCTAGCTAGAGCTTGGCGTAATCATGGTCATAGCTGTTTCCTGTGTGAAATTGTTATCCG
CTCACAATTCCACACAACATACGAGCCGGAAGCATAAAGTGTAAAGCCTGGGGTGCCTAATGAGTGAGCT
AACTCACATTAATTGCGTTGCGCTCACTGCCCGCTTTCCAGTCGGGAAACCTGTCGTGCCAGCTGCATTA
ATGAATCGGCCAACGCGCGGGGAGAGGCGGTTTGCGTATTGGGCGCTCTTCCGCTTCCTCGCTCACTGAC
TCGCTGCGCTCGGTCGTTCGGCTGCGGCGAGCGGTATCAGCTCACTCAAAGGCGGTAATACGGTTATCCA
CAGAATCAGGGGATAACGCAGGAAAGAACATGTGAGCAAAAGGCCAGCAAAAGGCCAGGAACCGTAAAAA
GGCCGCGTTGCTGGCGTTTTTCCATAGGCTCCGCCCCCCTGACGAGCATCACAAAAATCGACGCTCAAGT
CAGAGGTGGCGAAACCCGACAGGACTATAAAGATACCAGGCGTTTCCCCCTGGAAGCTCCCTCGTGCGCT
CTCCTGTTCCGACCCTGCCGCTTACCGGATACCTGTCCGCCTTTCTCCCTTCGGGAAGCGTGGCGCTTTC
TCATAGCTCACGCTGTAGGTATCTCAGTTCGGTGTAGGTCGTTCGCTCCAAGCTGGGCTGTGTGCACGAA
CCCCCCGTTCAGCCCGACCGCTGCGCCTTATCCGGTAACTATCGTCTTGAGTCCAACCCGGTAAGACACG
ACTTATCGCCACTGGCAGCAGCCACTGGTAACAGGATTAGCAGAGCGAGGTATGTAGGCGGTGCTACAGA
GTTCTTGAAGTGGTGGCCTAACTACGGCTACACTAGAAGAACAGTATTTGGTATCTGCGCTCTGCTGAAG
CCAGTTACCTTCGGAAAAAGAGTTGGTAGCTCTTGATCCGGCAAACAAACCACCGCTGGTAGCGGTGGTT
TTTTTGTTTGCAAGCAGCAGATTACGCGCAGAAAAAAAGGATCTCAAGAAGATCCTTTGATCTTTTCTAC
GGGGTCTGACGCTCAGTGGAACGAAAACTCACGTTAAGGGATTTTGGTCATGAGATTATCAAAAAGGATC
TTCACCTAGATCCTTTTAAATTAAAAATGAAGTTTTAAATCAATCTAAAGTATATATGAGTAAACTTGGT
CTGACAGTTACCAATGCTTAATCAGTGAGGCACCTATCTCAGCGATCTGTCTATTTCGTTCATCCATAGT
TGCCTGACTCCCCGTCGTGTAGATAACTACGATACGGGAGGGCTTACCATCTGGCCCCAGTGCTGCAATG
ATACCGCGAGACCCACGCTCACCGGCTCCAGATTTATCAGCAATAAACCAGCCAGCCGGAAGGGCCGAGC
GCAGAAGTGGTCCTGCAACTTTATCCGCCTCCATCCAGTCTATTAATTGTTGCCGGGAAGCTAGAGTAAG
TAGTTCGCCAGTTAATAGTTTGCGCAACGTTGTTGCCATTGCTACAGGCATCGTGGTGTCACGCTCGTCG
TTTGGTATGGCTTCATTCAGCTCCGGTTCCCAACGATCAAGGCGAGTTACATGATCCCCCATGTTGTGCA
AAAAAGCGGTTAGCTCCTTCGGTCCTCCGATCGTTGTCAGAAGTAAGTTGGCCGCAGTGTTATCACTCAT
GGTTATGGCAGCACTGCATAATTCTCTTACTGTCATGCCATCCGTAAGATGCTTTTCTGTGACTGGTGAG
TACTCAACCAAGTCATTCTGAGAATAGTGTATGCGGCGACCGAGTTGCTCTTGCCCGGCGTCAATACGGG
ATAATACCGCGCCACATAGCAGAACTTTAAAAGTGCTCATCATTGGAAAACGTTCTTCGGGGCGAAAACT
CTCAAGGATCTTACCGCTGTTGAGATCCAGTTCGATGTAACCCACTCGTGCACCCAACTGATCTTCAGCA
TCTTTTACTTTCACCAGCGTTTCTGGGTGAGCAAAAACAGGAAGGCAAAATGCCGCAAAAAAGGGAATAA
GGGCGACACGGAAATGTTGAATACTCATACTCTTCCTTTTTCAATATTATTGAAGCATTTATCAGGGTTA
TTGTCTCATGAGCGGATACATATTTGAATGTATTTAGAAAAATAAACAAATAGGGGTTCCGCGCACATTT
CCCCGAAAAGTGCCACCTGACGTC
Features (pLannotate 1.2.2; 21 found; start..end, strand, type, name):
     28..80      -  misc_feature   bom (fragment): basis of mobility region from pBR322
    235..614     +  enhancer       CMV enhancer: human cytomegalovirus immediate early enhancer
    615..818     +  promoter       CMV promoter: human cytomegalovirus (CMV) immediate early promoter
    814..847     +  LTR            5' LTR (truncated) (fragment): truncated 5' long terminal repeat (LTR) from HIV-1
    863..881     +  promoter       T7 promoter: promoter for bacteriophage T7 RNA polymerase
    907..2733    +  CDS            XRCC6 (sequence withheld): XRCC6_HUMAN - Also known as G22P1. Experimental evidence at protein level: Swiss-Prot protein existence level 1. Single-stranded DNA-dependent ATP-dependent helicase. Has a role in chromosome translocation. The DNA helicase II complex binds preferentially to fork-like ends of double-stranded DNA in a cell cycle-dependent manner. It works in the 3'-5' direction. Binding to DNA may be mediated by XRCC6. Involved in DNA non-homologous end joining (NHEJ) required for double-strand break repair and V(D)J recombination. The XRCC5/6 dimer acts as regulatory subunit of the DNA-dependent protein kinase
   2827..3543    +  CDS            EGFP: EGFP is a basic (constitutively fluorescent) green fluorescent protein published in 1996, derived from Aequorea victoria. It is reported to be a rapidly-maturing weak dimer with moderate acid sensitivity.
   3605..3829    +  polyA_signal   bGH poly(A) signal: bovine growth hormone polyadenylation signal
   3833..3854    +  promoter       SV40 promoter (fragment): SV40 enhancer and early promoter
   3875..4303    +  rep_origin     f1 ori (sequence partly withheld): f1 bacteriophage origin of replication; arrow indicates direction of (+) strand synthesis
   4317..4646    +  promoter       SV40 promoter: SV40 enhancer and early promoter
   4713..5504    +  CDS            neo: KKA2_KLEPN - Also known as kan, nptII. Experimental evidence at protein level: Swiss-Prot protein existence level 1. Resistance to kanamycin, neomycin, paromomycin, ribostamycin, butirosin and gentamicin B. From Klebsiella pneumoniae.
   5528..5686    +  CDS            ble (fragment): BLE_KLEPN - Experimental evidence at protein level: Swiss-Prot protein existence level 1. Binding protein with a strong affinity to the bleomycin family of antibiotics. Binds to CL990; an antimitotic-antibiotic compound. From Klebsiella pneumoniae.
   5681..5802    +  polyA_signal   SV40 poly(A) signal: SV40 polyadenylation signal
   5875..5891    -  protein_bind   lac operator: The lac repressor binds to the lac operator to inhibit transcription in E. coli. This inhibition can be relieved by adding lactose or isopropyl-β-D-thiogalactopyranoside (IPTG). lac repressor encoded by lacI
   5899..5929    -  promoter       lac promoter: promoter for the E. coli lac operon
   5944..5965    -  protein_bind   CAP binding site: CAP binding activates transcription in the presence of cAMP. E. coli catabolite activator protein
   5978..6070    -  CDS            lacI (fragment): lac repressor; lacI; The lac repressor binds to the lac operator to inhibit transcription in E. coli. This inhibition can be relieved by adding lactose or isopropyl-β-D-thiogalactopyranoside (IPTG).
   6253..6841    -  rep_origin     ori: high-copy-number ColE1/pMB1/pBR322/pUC origin of replication
   7012..7872    -  CDS            AmpR: β-lactamase; bla; confers resistance to ampicillin, carbenicillin, and related antibiotics
   7873..7977    -  promoter       AmpR promoter: bla
