[The description below was written by a language model from this plasmid's Addgene catalogue record and pLannotate feature annotations shown in this document.]
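Description:
KU70-eGFP is a mammalian expression plasmid of about 8 kb, built on the pcDNA3.1 backbone, that produces human KU70 (the XRCC6 gene product) fused to enhanced green fluorescent protein. It is propagated in E. coli through a high-copy ColE1/pUC-type origin with ampicillin selection from the β-lactamase gene, and also carries an f1 phage origin. For selection in mammalian cells, an SV40 early promoter drives a neomycin phosphotransferase gene terminated by an SV40 polyadenylation signal, which allows G418 selection of stable transfectants. The short hits to an HIV-1 LTR, ble, lacI and bom in the feature table are annotated as fragments and look like backbone remnants rather than functional parts.

The payload was inserted between NheI and XhoI sites, both retained. The human cytomegalovirus immediate-early enhancer and promoter drive strong constitutive transcription, and a T7 promoter lies just upstream of the coding region. The XRCC6 open reading frame comes first and the EGFP coding sequence follows after a gap of roughly 90 bp, so the fluorescent tag sits at the C-terminus of KU70, presumably joined through a linker whose identity the record does not give. A bovine growth hormone polyadenylation signal terminates the transcript.

KU70 pairs with KU80 (XRCC5) to bind DNA double-strand break ends and initiate non-homologous end joining. The fusion lets this repair factor be visualised by fluorescence microscopy in transfected cells. This fits the associated study of nuclear envelope tubules that capture double-strand breaks and promote their repair.
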