Addgene plasmid #213517: KU70-eGFP
Purpose: Expresses human KU70-eGFP in mammalian cells
Depositing lab: Karim Mekhail. Depositing organization: University of Toronto. Publication: DNA double-strand break-capturing nuclear envelope tubules drive DNA repair. Shokrollahi M, Stanic M, Hundal A, Chan JNY, Urman D, Jordan CA, Hakem A, Espin R, Hao J, Krishnan R, Maass PG, Dickson BC, Hande MP, Pujana MA, Hakem R, Mekhail K. Nat Struct Mol Biol. 2024 Sep;31(9):1319-1330. doi: 10.1038/s41594-024-01286-7. Epub 2024 Apr 17. PubMed 38632359.
Backbone
  Vector backbone: pcDNA3.1
  Backbone manufacturer: Thermo Fisher
  Backbone size w/o insert (bp): 5428
  Total vector size (bp): 8005
  Vector type: Mammalian Expression
  Selectable markers: Neomycin (select with G418)
Growth in bacteria
  Bacterial resistance: Ampicillin, 100 μg/mL
  Growth temperature: 37°C
  Growth strain: DH5alpha
  Copy number: High Copy
Gene/Insert
  Gene/Insert name: human KU70-eGFP
  Species: H. sapiens (human)
  Insert size (bp): 2652
  GenBank ID: NM_001288976.2
  Promoter: CMV
  Entrez Gene: XRCC6 (a.k.a. CTC75, CTCBF, G22P1, KU70, ML8, TLAA)
  Cloning method: Restriction Enzyme; 5′ cloning site NheI (not destroyed); 3′ cloning site XhoI (not destroyed)
  Sequencing primers: 5′ CGC AAA TGG GCG GTA GGC GTG; 3′ TAG AAG GCA CAG TCG AGG
Terms and licenses: Academic/Nonprofit Terms; Industry Terms: Not Available to Industry
Depositor comments: Please see https://www.biorxiv.org/content/10.1101/2023.05.07.539750v1 for bioRxiv preprint
How to cite: KU70-eGFP was a gift from Karim Mekhail (Addgene plasmid # 213517 ; http://n2t.net/addgene:213517 ; RRID:Addgene_213517)
